Addgene plasmid #188794: EcAvs4
Purpose: Avs4 from Escherichia coli NCTC11132
Depositing lab: Feng Zhang. Depositing organization: Broad Institute. Publication: Prokaryotic innate immunity through pattern recognition of conserved viral proteins. Gao LA, Wilkinson ME, Strecker J, Makarova KS, Macrae RK, Koonin EV, Zhang F. Science. 2022 Aug 12;377(6607):eabm4096. doi: 10.1126/science.abm4096. Epub 2022 Aug 12. PubMed 35951700.
Backbone
  Vector backbone: pACYC184
  Backbone size w/o insert (bp): 2334
  Total vector size (bp): 7298
  Vector type: Bacterial Expression
Growth in bacteria
  Bacterial resistance: Chloramphenicol, 25 μg/mL
  Growth temperature: 37°C
  Growth strain: DH5alpha
  Copy number: Low Copy
Gene/Insert
  Gene/Insert name: EcAvs4
  Species: Escherichia coli NCTC11132
  Insert size (bp): 5069
  GenBank ID: WP_044068927.1
  Cloning method: Gibson Cloning
  Sequencing primers: 5′ N/A
Terms and licenses: Academic/Nonprofit Terms; Industry Terms: Not Available to Industry
How to cite: EcAvs4 was a gift from Feng Zhang (Addgene plasmid # 188794 ; http://n2t.net/addgene:188794 ; RRID:Addgene_188794)
