[The description below was written by a language model from this plasmid's Addgene catalogue record and pLannotate feature annotations shown in this document.]
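Description:
EcAvs4 is a low-copy bacterial expression plasmid built on a trimmed pACYC184 backbone, carrying the Avs4 gene from Escherichia coli strain NCTC11132. It replicates from the p15A origin, which is compatible with ColE1-type plasmids and so allows a second plasmid to be maintained in the same cell. Selection is by chloramphenicol through the cat gene (chloramphenicol acetyltransferase) driven by its own cat promoter. Only a short remnant of the pACYC184 tetracycline resistance gene remains, spanning the sequence origin, so tetracycline selection is not expected to work. An IS1 fragment and a short hit annotated as an RSF origin fragment lie near the p15A origin and are most likely backbone-derived sequence rather than functional parts.

The insert of roughly 5 kb was introduced by Gibson assembly and makes up most of the 7.3 kb plasmid. The automated feature table does not annotate the Avs4 coding sequence itself, but the large unannotated region between a CAP binding site near the start of the sequence and a T7 terminator at about position 5.1 kb matches the expected location of the insert, with the terminator lying downstream of it. No promoter driving Avs4 is annotated and the record does not state one, so it is unclear whether expression depends on native upstream sequence included in the cloned fragment or on another element.

Avs proteins are antiviral defence factors, and the associated publication concerns prokaryotic innate immunity through pattern recognition of conserved viral proteins. The plasmid therefore serves to express this Avs4 homologue in laboratory E. coli for studying phage defence, although the record itself gives no specific assays.
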