Features (pLannotate 1.2.2; 8 found; start..end, strand, type, name):
     71..92      -  protein_bind   CAP binding site: CAP binding activates transcription in the presence of cAMP. E. coli catabolite activator protein
   5078..5125    +  terminator     T7 terminator: transcription terminator for bacteriophage T7 RNA polymerase
   5348..6004    -  CDS            cat: CAT_ECOLX - Experimental evidence at protein level: Swiss-Prot protein existence level 1. This enzyme is an effector of chloramphenicol resistance in bacteria. From Escherichia coli. This protein is used as a marker in many commonly used cloning vectors, such as pACYC184.
   6005..6107    -  promoter       cat promoter: promoter of the E. coli cat gene encoding chloramphenicol acetyltransferase
   6228..6371    +  mobile_element IS1 (fragment): prokaryotic transposable element IS1
   6490..6545    -  rep_origin     RSF ori (fragment): Plasmids containing the RSF 1030 origin of replication can be propagated in E. coli cells that contain additional plasmids with compatible origins.
   6633..7178    -  rep_origin     p15A ori: Plasmids containing the medium-copy-number p15A origin of replication can be propagated in E. coli cells that contain a second plasmid with the ColE1 origin.
   7290..56      -  CDS            TcR (fragment) (across the origin): tetracycline efflux protein; tet; confers resistance to tetracycline
>Addgene plasmid #188794 | EcAvs4 | addgene full sequence | sequence record 372433 | Addgene Partial NGS Result
CCCGCGCCCACCGGAAGGAGCTGACTGGGTTGAAGGCTCTCAAGGGCATCGGTCGAGATCCCGGTGCCTA
ATGAGTGAGCTAACTTACATTAATTGCGTTGCGCAGCGCAGCTGACAAAGATTGACCGTGAGCGCTCTGA
TGGAGAAAGACGATAGTTGCTGAGTACGATATCGAGGGTACATTTCTCTGTGTAGGGGTAGTTATTTACA
AAAAAATAGGAGAATAATTAAATGGTCAAACCAAACTGGGATAACTTTAAAGCTAAATTTAGTGAGAATC
CTCAAGGTAATTTTGAGTGGTTTTGCTACTTGTTGTTCTGTCAAGAATTCAAAATGCCCGCAGGTATATT
TAGATATAAGAATCAATCTGGTATCGAAACTAATCCAATAACCAAAGATAATGAAATTATCGGTTGGCAA
TCTAAATTCTATGACACAAAATTGTCGGATAACAAAGCTGATCTTATAGAAATGATTGAGAAAAGCAAAA
AGGCTTATCCAGGATTAAGTAAAATCATTTTCTATACTAATCAAGAGTGGGGGCAGGGGAGAAAGTCCCA
TGAACCTGAAGGCGATAAGAACGCTGATAATTATTTGGAAACTGTCGGAAATAGTAACGATCCCAAAATA
AAAATTGAAGTTGATCAGAAAGCATATGAGTCGGGTATCGAAATAGTATGGAGAGTTGCTAGTTTTTTTG
AATCACCGTTTGTAATAGTTGAGAATGAAAAGATTGCTAAACATTTCTTCTCCCTTAATGAAAGCATCTT
TGATTTATTAGAAGAAAAGCGCAAGCACACAGAAAATGTTTTATATGAAATTCAAACCAATATAGAGTTC
AAAGACAGAAGTATTGAAATTGACAGACGACATTGCATAGAACTTCTACATGAGAATCTAGTTCAGAAAA
AAATTGTCATCGTCAGCGGAGAAGGTGGGGTTGGAAAAACAGCAGTTATCAAAAAAATTTATGAAGCAGA
AAAACAATACACTCCTTTCTATGTCTTTAAGGCTAGCGAGTTTAAAAAGGACAGCATTAATGAGTTATTC
GGTGCGCATGGCTTAGACGATTTCTCTAATGCTCATCAAGACGAATTACGTAAAGTCATAGTCGTAGATT
CTGCTGAAAAGCTTTTAGAACTGACCAATATCGATCCTTTTAAAGAATTCCTGACTGTTTTAATAAAGGA
TAAATGGCAGGTTGTTTTCACAACCCGTAACAATTACTTGGCAGATCTGAACTATGCTTTCATAGATATT
TATAAGATAACTCCTGGAAACTTAGTAATAAAGAACCTTGAACGCGGCGAGCTAATAGAGTTATCTGATA
ACAATGGATTTAGCCTTCCTCAAGATGTTCGATTATTAGAACTAATCAAAAATCCATTTTATCTAAGTGA
ATATTTGAGGTTCTATACCGGTGAAAGCATCGATTATGTGAGCTTCAAAGAAAAGCTATGGAATAAGATT
ATCGTCAAAAATAAACCTTCTCGGGAGCAGTGTTTCTTAGCGACTGCTTTTCAGCGGGCTAGTGAGGGCC
AATTTTTTGTCTCCCCGGCATGTGATACTGGAATTTTAGATGAGTTAGTTAAAGACGGAATTGTCGGCTA
TGAAGCTGCTGGTTACTTCATTACACATGATATATACGAGGAATGGGCATTAGAAAAGAAAATTTCTGTC
GATTATATCCGTAAAGCGAACAATAACGAGTTCTTCGAAAAAATAGGAGAATCACTTCCTGTTCGCCGTA
GTTTTCGGAATTGGATATCTGAACGATTGCTTTTAGATGACCAGTCCATAAAGCCTTTTATCGCAGAAAT
AGTCTGTGGAGAAGGAATATCAAATTTTTGGAAAGACGAGTTATGGGTAGCTGTCCTTCTTTCCGACAAT
TCAAGCATATTTTTTAATTACTTTAAAAGATATTTACTTAGTAGTGACCAGAATCTATTAAAAAGACTTA
CTTTCTTATTGAGGCTTGCTTGCAAGGACGTTGATTACGATCTGCTTAAACAGTTAGGTGTAAGTAATTC
AGATCTGCTTTCCATTAAATATGTTCTTACTAAGCCTAAGGGAACTGGTTGGCAGAGTGTGATCCAATTT
ATCTATGAAAATTTAGATGAAATAGGGATCAGAAATATTAATTTTATACTTCCTGTGATTCAGGAGTGGA
ATCAAAGAAACAAAGTGGGTGAAACGACTCGATTATCTAGTTTGATAGCTCTAAAATATTATCAATGGAC
TATAGATGAGGATGTCTATTTATCCGGAAGGGATAATGAGAAAAATATTCTGCATACGATTCTTCATGGG
GCGGCCATGATTAAACCTGAAATGGAAGAGGTTTTAGTTAAGGTTCTTAAAAATAGGTGGAAAGAGCATG
GTACCCCATATTTCGACCTTATGACCTTAATCCTTACTGACTTAGATTCATATCCGGTTTGGGCATCTCT
CCCGGAATATGTTCTACAATTGGCAGATCTGTTCTGGTATCGGCCACTTAAAGAAACAGGCGAACGTTAT
CACAGTATGGATATTGAAGATGAGTTCGGTCTATTTAGGTCTCATCACGACTATTATCCAGAAAGTCCAT
ATCAGACTCCTATATATTGGTTACTACAATCACAGTTCAAAAAAACAATAGACTTTATTCTTGATTTTAC
GAACAAGACAACGATATGTTTTGCCCACTCCCATTTTGCTAAAAACGAAATTGAAGAAGTAGATGTCTTT
ATTGAAGAAGGAAAGTTTATAAAGCAATATATATGCAATCGTCTGTGGTGCTCATACCGAGGAACACAGG
TCTCTACCTACTTACTTTCATCAATTCATATGGCATTGGAAAAGTTTTTTCTTGAGAATTTTAAAAATGC
AGACTCGAAAGTGTTGGAAAGTTGGCTTCTTTTCTTGTTAAGAAATACCAAGTCAGCTTCTATTTCTGCA
GTAGTTACGAGTATTGTACTTGCATTCCCTGAGAAGACATTCAATGTAGCTAAAGTACTATTCCAAACAA
AGGACTTCTTCCGTTTTGATATGAATCGAATGGTTCTAGACAGAACACATAAAAGTTCATTAATCTCCCT
CAGGGATGGCTTTGGCGGTACAGATTACAGAAACTCTTTGCACGAAGAAGATAGAATTAAAGCTTGCGAT
GATGTGCATAGAAATACTTATCTTGAAAATCTTGCCTTGCATTATCAAATTTTCAGGAGTGAAAATGTAA
CGGAGAAAGATGCCATTGAAAGGCAACAAGTGCTCTGGGATATTTTCGACAAATACTATAATCAGCTTCC
AGATGAAGCTCAAGAAACTGAAGCCGATAAGACGTGGAGGCTCTGCTTGGCAAGAATGGATCGGCGAAAG
ATGAAAATAACTACCAAGGAGAAAGATGAAGGGATTGAGATATCATTCAATCCTGAGATTGACCCTAAAC
TAAAGCAATATAGTGAGGAAGCAATAAAGAAAAACTCCGAGCATATGAAGTATGTAACGCTGAAACTATG
GGCAAGCTATAAAAGAGAAAAGGATGAACGTTATAAGAATTATGGAATGTATGAGGACAATCCGCAAATT
GCTTTACAAGAGACCAAAGAAATAATAAAAAAGCTTAATGAGGAAGGGGGTGAAGATTTCAGACTATTAA
ATGGTAATATACCAGCAGACGTTTGTTCTGTATTACTGTTAGATTATTTTAATCAGTTGAATAATGAAGA
GAGAGAATACTGTAAAGATATTGTTCTAGCGTATTCTAAACTTCCGTTGAAGGAAGGCTATAATTATCAG
GTACAAGATGGAACAACCTCGGCAATTTCAGCCTTACCCGTGATTTATCATAATTATCCAATGGAAAGGG
AGACTATAAAAACAATATTACTTTTGACACTGTTTAATGACCACTCTATTGGAATGGCAGGTGGGCGCTA
CTCAGTATTTCCTAGTATGGTGATTCATAAATTATGGCTAGACTATTTTGATGATATGCAGTCCCTATTG
TTTGGTTTTTTGATTTTAAAGCCAAAATATGTAATCCTTTCAAGAAAAATCATTCATGAAAGTTATCGTC
AAGTAGACTATGACATTAAAAAAATAAATATTAATAAGGTGTTTTTAAATAACTATAAGCATTGCATATC
AAATGTCATCGATAATAAAATATCTATAGATGATTTGGGAAGTATGGATAAAGTTGATCTACATATTTTG
AACACAGCTTTCCAATTAATTCCAGTTGATACTGTTAATATTGAACATAAGAAATTGGTTTCCTTAATTG
TTAAAAGATTTTCTACAAGCCTATTGTCAAGTGTTCGAGAAGATAGAGTTGATTACGCTCTTCGGCAGTC
TTTCTTGGAAAGATTTGCCTACTTTACGCTTCATGCGCCCGTGAGCGATATTCCCGATTATATAAAACCT
TTTCTTGATGGTTTCAACGGTTCAGAGCCTATTTCAGAGTTATTTAAAAAATTTATTCTCGTCGAAGATA
GATTAAATACTTACGCCAAATTTTGGAAGGTTTGGGATTTGTTTTTTGATAAAGTGGTTACTTTGTGCAA
GGATGGAGATAGGTATTGGTATGTAGATAAAATTATAAAAAGTTACCTTTTTGCTGAATCTCCATGGAAA
GAAAACTCTAATGGTTGGCACACATTTAAAGATAGCAATAGTCAATTCTTTTGCGATGTATCTAGGACTA
TGGGCCATTGCCCTTCAACTTTATATTCTCTTGCCAAATCTTTGAATAACATTGCCAGTTGCTATCTTAA
TCAAGGTATAACTTGGCTTTCAGAAATATTGTCGGTTAATAAAAAGCTATGGGAAAAGAAATTGGAAAAT
GATACTGTTTATTATTTGGAATGTTTGGTTAGGCGGTATATTAACAATGAGCGTGAGCGAATTAGACGAA
CCAAACAGTTGAAACAAGAGGTCTTAGTAATATTGGATTTTTTGGTAGAGAAAGGATCGGTTGTTGGTTA
TATGTCACGGGAAAATATTCTGTGATGTAGTTGAAAATAATAATTTTAATGAGAGCTTTTCCAATTTAGG
CTCCAGGGATTGGAGCCTTTTTATTATCGCGCAATAACTAGCATAACCCCTTGGGGCCTCTAAACGGGTC
TTGAGGGGTTTTTTGCTGAAACCTCAGGCATTTGAGAAGCACACGGTCACACTGCTTCCGGTAGTCAATA
AACCGGTAAACCAGCAATAGACATAAGCGGCTATTTAACGACCCTGCCCTGAACCGACGACCGGGTCGAA
TTTGCTTTCGAATTTCTGCCATTCATCCGCTTATTATCACTTATTCAGGCGTAGCACCAGGCGTTTAAGG
GCACCAATAACTGCCTTAAAAAAATTACGCCCCGCCCTGCCACTCATCGCAATACTGTTGTAATTCATTT
AACATTCTGCCGACATGGAAGCCATCACAGACGGCATGATGAACCTGAATCGCCAGCGGCATCAGCACCT
TGTCGCCTTGCGTATAATATTTGCCCATAGTGAAAACGGGGGCGAAGAAGTTGTCCATATTGGCCACGTT
TAAATCAAAACTGGTGAAACTCACCCAGGGATTGGCTGAGACGAAAAACATATTCTCAATAAACCCTTTA
GGGAAATAGGCCAGGTTTTCACCGTAACACGCCACATCTTGCGAATATATGTGTAGAAACTGCCGGAAAT
CGTCGTGGTATTCACTCCAGAGCGATGAAAACGTTTCAGTTTGCTCATGGAAAACGGTGTAACAAGGGTG
AACACTATCCCATATCACCAGCTCACCGTCTTTCATCGCCATACGGAACTCTGGATGAGCATTCATCAGG
CGGGCAAGAATGTGAATAAAGGCCGGATAAAACTTGTGCTTATTTTTCTTTACGGTCTTTAAAAAGGCCG
TAATATCCAGCTGAACGGTCTGGTTATAGGTACATTGAGCAACTGACTGAAATGCCTCAAAATGTTCTTT
ACGATGCCATTGGGATATATCAACGGTGGTATATCCAGTGATTTTTTTCTCCATTTTAGCTTCCTTAGCT
CCTGAAAATCTCGATAACTCAAAAAATACGCCCGGTAGTGATCTTATTTCATTATGGTGAAAGTTGGAAC
CTCTTACGTGCCGATCAACGTCTCATTTTCGCCAAAAGTTGGCCCAGGGCTTCCCGGTATCAACAGGGAC
ACCAGGATTTATTTATTCTGCGAAGTGATCTTCCGTCACAGGTATTTATTCGGCGCAAAGTGCGTCGGGT
GATGCTGCCAACTTACTGATTTAGTGTATGATGGTGTTTTTGAGGTGCTCCAGTGGCTTCTGTTTCTATC
AGCTGTCCCTCCTGTTCAGCTACTGACGGGGTGGTGCGTAACGGCAAAAGCACCGCCGGACATCAGCGCT
AGCGGAGTGTATACTGGCTTACTATGTTGGCACTGATGAGGGTGTCAGTGAAGTGCTTCATGTGGCAGGA
GAAAAAAGGCTGCACCGGTGCGTCAGCAGAATATGTGATACAGGATATATTCCGCTTCCTCGCTCACTGA
CTCGCTACGCTCGGTCGTTCGACTGCGGCGAGCGGAAATGGCTTACGAACGGGGCGGAGATTTCCTGGAA
GATGCCAGGAAGATACTTAACAGGGAAGTGAGAGGGCCGCGGCAAAGCCGTTTTTCCATAGGCTCCGCCC
CCCTGACAAGCATCACGAAATCTGACGCTCAAATCAGTGGTGGCGAAACCCGACAGGACTATAAAGATAC
CAGGCGTTTCCCCCTGGCGGCTCCCTCGTGCGCTCTCCTGTTCCTGCCTTTCGGTTTACCGGTGTCATTC
CGCTGTTATGGCCGCGTTTGTCTCATTCCACGCCTGACACTCAGTTCCGGGTAGGCAGTTCGCTCCAAGC
TGGACTGTATGCACGAACCCCCCGTTCAGTCCGACCGCTGCGCCTTATCCGGTAACTATCGTCTTGAGTC
CAACCCGGAAAGACATGCAAAAGCACCACTGGCAGCAGCCACTGGTAATTGATTTAGAGGAGTTAGTCTT
GAAGTCATGCGCCGGTTAAGGCTAAACTGAAAGGACAAGTTTTGGTGACTGCGCTCCTCCAAGCCAGTTA
CCTCGGTTCAAAGAGTTGGTAGCTCAGAGAACCTTCGAAAAACCGCCCTGCAAGGCGGTTTTTTCGTTTT
CAGAGCAAGAGATTACGCGCAGACCAAAACGATCTCAAGAAGATCATCTTATTAATCAGATAAAATATTT
CTAGATTTCAGTGCAATTTATCTCTTCAAATGTAGCACCTGAAGTCAGCCCCATACGATATAAGTTGTAA
TTCTCATGTTAGTCATGC
